>Addgene plasmid #21183 | pAc5.1C-FLuc-V5His6 | addgene partial sequence | sequence record 27132 | 21183 with LucNrev
GGTGCCGGGCCTTTCTTTATGTTTTTGGCGTCTTCGGCCATGTTGGTACCCCGATCCGGGGTCTCTGGAT
TAGACGACTGCTGGCTGATGGAGCGGCTTTGTGTCGGGAGGAGTATCCACACAGCACAAGAACTCAAACG
GTAGTGATATGAAAACTGGTCCCGCAGCCCGTTTTATAAAGCCCGCTTAGCGCTAAAACCTTATCAGCCG
CAATGCTCTCCGCTCTCAAGTCGCGTTCAAAACTTTTACCATATATGGGTATGAATTGTTCGCCGATTGG
GTTTTCATTTACGGAGAATTTCCTCCGCAACTGGGTGTTCGTGCTTGTGTGTGTCTTGTATATCGCCATG
AAGAGTGTACTTCCATGGGTCCTATCAGTTGCGGCATGTGATTCAATTTGGGGGTTACTCATATTCGATA
CTTCAGCTGGTTATCTTTATGCTGTGATGGTCACGGTGCTTTTACACATTTTTTCCCCAACTACTCATTG
TATGCCAAAACATACATATGTACATGTGTTTATAGTGGGTTTATTAGTAATGTCCAGCGATATTAAAACA
TTACAGTTAAATAATATTCATATTAGCTTACGTTTACTGCTATCTGCACTTCAAATTGGTTATTCCAGGG
ACATTTTGTGCAACACACATCTTCTAGTAGGGCATTCACTAGTCGTAGAAAACACACCTAACTTAAGCCG
GTTTTAACAATAACGGCGAAACAGCTGCCAGACGAGAGAAAAGTACACAGCAAGAAGCATTTCTATAATG
ATGCCGTCCTAAATATGC
