>Addgene plasmid #21183 | pAc5.1C-FLuc-V5His6 | addgene partial sequence | sequence record 27133 | 21183 with Luc-F
GAGTCCGAAAGGTCTTACCGGAAAACTCGACGCAAGAAAAATCAGAGAGATCCTCATAAAGGCCAAGAAG
GGCGGAAAGTCCAAATTGGCTCGAGGTCACCCATTCGAAGGTAAGCCTATCCCTAACCCTCTCCTCGGTC
TCGATTCTACGCGTACCGGTCATCATCACCATCACCATTGAGTTTAAACCCGCTGATCAGCCTCGACTGT
GCCTTCTAAGGCCTGAGCTCGCTGATCAGCCTCGATCGAGGATCCAGACATGATAAGATACATTGATGAG
TTTGGACAAACCACAACTAGAATGCAGTGAAAAAAATGCTTTATTTGTGAAATTTGTGATGCTATTGCTT
TATTTGTAACCATTATAAGCTGCAATAAACAAGTTAACAACAACAATTGCATTCATTTTATGTTTCAGGT
TCAGGGGGAGGTGTGGGAGGTTTTTTAAAGCAAGTAAAACCTCTACAAATGTGGTATGGCTGATTATGAT
CAGTCGACCGATGCCCTTGAGAGCCTTCAACCCAGTCAGCTCCTTCCGGTGGGCGCGGGGCATGACTATC
GTCGCCGCACTTATGACTGTCTTCTTTATCATGCAACTCGTAGGACAGGTGCCGGCAGCGCTCTGGGTCA
TTTTCGGCGAGGACCGCTTTCGCTGGAGCGCGACGATGATCGGCCTGTCGCTTGCGGTATTCGGAATCTT
GCACGCCCTCGCTCAAGCCTTCGTCACTGGTCCCGCCACCAA
