>Addgene plasmid #21183 | pAc5.1C-FLuc-V5His6 | addgene partial sequence | sequence record 27134 | 21183 with BGH-rev
GGTGATGGTGATGATGACCGGTACGCGTAGAATCGAGACCGAGGAGAGGGTTAGGGATAGGCTTACCTTC
GAATGGGTGACCTCGAGCCAATTTGGACTTTCCGCCCTTCTTGGCCTTTATGAGGATCTCTCTGATTTTT
CTTGCGTCGAGTTTTCCGGTAAGACCTTTCGGTACTTCGTCCACAAACACAACTCCTCCGCGCAACTTTT
TCGCGGTTGTTACTTGACTGGCGACGTAATCCACGATCTCTTTTTCCGTCATCGTCTTTCCGTGCTCCAA
AACAACAACGGCGGCGGGAAGTTCACCGGCGTCATCGTCGGGAAGACCTGCCACGCCCGCGTCGAAGATG
TTGGGGTGTTGTAACAATATCGATTCCAATTCAGCGGGGGCCACCTGATACCCTTTGTATTTAATTAAAG
ACTTCAAGCGGTCAACTATGAAGAAGTGTTCGTCTTCGTCCCAGTAAGCTATGTCTCCAGAATGTAGCCA
TCCATCCTTGTCAATCAAGGCGTTGGTCGCTTCCGGATTGTTTACATAACCGGACATAATCATAGGTCCT
CTGACACATAATTCGCCTCTCTGATTAACGCCCAGCGTTTTCCCGGTATCCAGATCCACAACCTTCGCTT
CAAAAAATGGAACAACTTTACCGACCGCGCCCGGTTTATCATCCCCCTCGGGTGTAATCAGAATAGCTGA
TGTAGTCTCAGTG
