[The description below was written by a language model from this plasmid's Addgene catalogue record.]
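Description:
pAc5.1C-FLuc-V5His6 is a Drosophila expression plasmid built on the commercial pAc5.1C backbone (about 5.4 kb without insert). It is propagated in standard E. coli cloning strains as a high-copy plasmid under ampicillin selection. The record lists no selectable marker for insect cells, so nothing in it points beyond transient transfection of cultured Drosophila cells, or co-transfection with a separate selection plasmid.

The payload is the firefly luciferase coding sequence (FLuc, roughly 1.65 kb), inserted between KpnI and XhoI sites that both remain intact and can be used to excise or replace the insert. The promoter is not listed as a separate field. However, the backbone name and the Ac5 forward sequencing primer site are consistent with the Drosophila actin 5C promoter, which drives strong constitutive expression in fly cell lines. The BGH reverse priming site lies downstream of the insert. The construct name indicates V5 epitope and hexahistidine tags, which in this vector series sit at the C-terminus. They would allow antibody detection and metal-affinity purification, but the record does not confirm that luciferase is fused in frame with them. No feature table is provided, so the exact arrangement of these elements cannot be verified here.

The associated publication concerns miRNA-mediated gene silencing and the roles of GW182 and the DCP1:DCP2 decapping complex. This suggests use as a firefly luciferase reporter, or as a parental or control plasmid, in luciferase assays in Drosophila cells, although the record does not state its precise role.
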