Addgene plasmid #21183: pAc5.1C-FLuc-V5His6
Depositing lab: Elisa Izaurralde. Publication: A crucial role for GW182 and the DCP1:DCP2 decapping complex in miRNA-mediated gene silencing. Rehwinkel J, Behm-Ansmant I, Gatfield D, Izaurralde E. RNA. 2005 Nov . 11(11):1640-7. 10.1261/rna.2191905 PubMed 16177138.
Backbone
  Vector backbone: pAc5.1C
  Backbone manufacturer: Invitrogen
  Backbone size w/o insert (bp): 5371
  Vector type: Drosophila expression
Growth in bacteria
  Bacterial resistance: Ampicillin, 100 μg/mL
  Growth temperature: 37°C
  Growth strain: DH5alpha
  Growth instructions: Dh5 alpha or XL1-blue
  Copy number: High Copy
Gene/Insert
  Gene/Insert name: Firefly Luciferase (alt name: FLuc)
  Insert size (bp): 1653
  Cloning method: Restriction Enzyme; 5′ cloning site KpnI (not destroyed); 3′ cloning site XhoI (not destroyed)
  Sequencing primers: 5′ Ac5 forward primer site; 3′ BGH reverse priming site
Terms and licenses: Academic/Nonprofit Terms; Industry Terms: Not Available to Industry
How to cite: pAc5.1C-FLuc-V5His6 was a gift from Elisa Izaurralde (Addgene plasmid # 21183 ; http://n2t.net/addgene:21183 ; RRID:Addgene_21183)
